Addgene plasmid #82582: p5E-EF1a/b-globin
Purpose: 5' entry vector containing frog translation elongation factor 1 alpha (EF1a) enhancer fused to rabbit b-globin intron for semi-ubiquitous expression
Depositing lab: Kryn Stankunas. Depositing organization: University of Oregon. Publication: Spatial and temporal control of transgene expression in zebrafish. Akerberg AA, Stewart S, Stankunas K. PLoS One. 2014 Mar 18;9(3):e92217. doi: 10.1371/journal.pone.0092217. eCollection 2014. PONE-D-13-46380 PubMed 24643048.
Backbone
  Vector backbone: pDONR P4-P1R
  Backbone manufacturer: Invitrogen
  Total vector size (bp): 3914
Growth in bacteria
  Bacterial resistance: Kanamycin, 50 μg/mL
  Growth temperature: 37°C
  Growth strain: DH5alpha
  Copy number: High Copy
Gene/Insert
  Gene/Insert name: Frog EF1a enhancer fused to rabbit b-globin intron
  Insert size (bp): 1154
  Promoter: None
  Cloning method: Gateway Cloning
  Sequencing primers: 5′ M13F; 3′ M13R
Terms and licenses: Academic/Nonprofit Terms; Industry Terms: Not Available to Industry
Depositor comments: This plasmid was also used in Fowler et al., 2016 (PMID: 27500400) and is part of the associated kit.
How to cite: p5E-EF1a/b-globin was a gift from Kryn Stankunas (Addgene plasmid # 82582 ; http://n2t.net/addgene:82582 ; RRID:Addgene_82582)
