[The description below was written by a language model from this plasmid's Addgene catalogue record and pLannotate feature annotations shown in this document.]
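Description:
p5E-EF1a/b-globin is a Gateway 5′ entry clone built by BP recombination into the Invitrogen pDONR P4-P1R donor backbone. It is intended for multisite Gateway assembly of transgenes rather than for direct expression. The plasmid is about 3.9 kb (the catalogue lists 3914 bp and the depositor sequence is 3920 nt). It is maintained in E. coli at high copy from a ColE1/pUC-type origin and selected with kanamycin through an aph(3′)-Ia KanR gene. Upstream of the recombination cassette lie the rrnB T1 and T2 terminators, which insulate the insert from read-through transcription in bacteria. The short lacI and lacZα matches in the annotation appear to be backbone remnants.

The roughly 1.15 kb insert is the frog translation elongation factor 1 alpha (EF1a) enhancer fused to a rabbit β-globin intron. The intron is annotated explicitly and is followed by a short fragment of β-globin coding sequence. The EF1a portion is not annotated, but presumably occupies the unlabelled region just upstream of the intron. The catalogue lists no separate promoter, since the insert is itself the regulatory element. pBluescript polylinker fragments and T7 and T3 promoters flank the insert, suggesting it was transferred from a pBluescript-type plasmid. The recombination sites are annotated as a partial attL1 overlapping an attB4 core on the 5′ side and attR1 on the 3′ side, consistent with the attL4/attR1 configuration expected of a 5′ entry clone. In an LR reaction with a middle entry clone, a 3′ entry clone and a destination vector, this element is placed upstream of a chosen coding sequence to drive semi-ubiquitous expression. The associated publication concerns spatial and temporal control of transgene expression in zebrafish, and the plasmid is also part of a related kit.
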