Features (pLannotate 1.2.2; 16 found; start..end, strand, type, name):
    121..213     +  CDS            lacI (fragment): lac repressor; lacI; The lac repressor binds to the lac operator to inhibit transcription in E. coli. This inhibition can be relieved by adding lactose or isopropyl-β-D-thiogalactopyranoside (IPTG).
    268..295     -  terminator     rrnB T2 terminator: transcription terminator T2 from the E. coli rrnB gene
    427..470     +  terminator     rrnB T1 terminator: Escherichia coli rrnB; transcription terminator T1 from the E. coli rrnB gene
    517..553     -  CDS            lacZα (fragment): LacZα fragment of β-galactosidase; lacZ fragment
    592..677     +  protein_bind   attL1 (fragment): mutant version of attL; recombination site for the Gateway® LR reaction LR Clonase™
    668..688     +  protein_bind   attB4: mutant version of attB; core recombination site for the Gateway® BP reaction BP Clonase™
    690..708     +  promoter       T7 promoter: promoter for bacteriophage T7 RNA polymerase
    717..742     -  misc_feature   MCS (fragment): pBluescript multiple cloning site
   1260..1832    +  intron         β-globin intron: intron from rabbit β-globin gene
   1830..1886    +  CDS            HBB (fragment): HBB_LEPEU - Experimental evidence at protein level: Swiss-Prot protein existence level 1. Involved in oxygen transport from the lung to the various peripheral tissues. From Lepus europaeus (European hare).
   1893..1934    -  misc_feature   MCS (fragment): pBluescript multiple cloning site
   1947..1965    -  promoter       T3 promoter: promoter for bacteriophage T3 RNA polymerase
   1966..2089    +  protein_bind   attR1: mutant version of attR; recombination site for the Gateway® LR reaction LR Clonase™
   2162..2180    -  promoter       T7 promoter: promoter for bacteriophage T7 RNA polymerase
   2314..3123    +  CDS            KanR: aminoglycoside phosphotransferase; aph(3')-Ia; confers resistance to kanamycin in bacteria or G418 (Geneticin®) in eukaryotes
   3270..3858    +  rep_origin     ori: high-copy-number ColE1/pMB1/pBR322/pUC origin of replication
>Addgene plasmid #82582 | p5E-EF1a/b-globin | depositor full sequence | sequence record 161165 | p5E-EF1a/b-globin sequence 3920 bps
CTTTCCTGCGTTATCCCCTGATTCTGTGGATAACCGTATTACCGCCTTTGAGTGAGCTGATACCGCTCGC
CGCAGCCGAACGACCGAGCGCAGCGAGTCAGTGAGCGAGGAAGCGGAAGAGCGCCCAATACGCAAACCGC
CTCTCCCCGCGCGTTGGCCGATTCATTAATGCAGCTGGCACGACAGGTTTCCCGACTGGAAAGCGGGCAG
TGAGCGCAACGCAATTAATACGCGTACCGCTAGCCAGGAAGAGTTTGTAGAAACGCAAAAAGGCCATCCG
TCAGGATGGCCTTCTGCTTAGTTTGATGCCTGGCAGTTTATGGCGGGCGTCCTGCCCGCCACCCTCCGGG
CCGTTGCTTCACAACGTTCAAATCCGCTCCCGGCGGATTTGTCCTACTCAGGAGAGCGTTCACCGACAAA
CAACAGATAAAACGAAAGGCCCAGTCTTCCGACTGAGCCTTTCGTTTTATTTGATGCCTGGCAGTTCCCT
ACTCTCGCGTTAACGCTAGCATGGATGTTTTCCCAGTCACGACGTTGTAAAACGACGGCCAGTCTTAAGC
TCGGGCCCGCGTTAACGCTACCATGGAGCTCCAAATAATGATTTTATTTTGACTGATAGTGACCTGTTCG
TTGCAACAAATTGATAAGCAATGCTTTTTTATAATGCCAACTTTGTATAGAAAAGTTGGTAATACGACTC
ACTATAGGGCGAATTGGGTACCGGGCCCCCCCTCGAGGTCGAGCAGGGGGATCATCTAATCAAGCACAAA
TAAGGGGCGTGTAACACAAAAGCCAGCGACCCTTTCCAATGCAAATCAAACTTGCAATTCTTTGCCGTTT
TTATCATTTAAGTGTCGGCTTAAGGTCCACTATCAGATGTAAACAGCCTTATCTAACAAAGGTATCATTA
CATTCTGAAATTCTCAGGCATGCAAGCTAGCTTATGACGCACTAGGGAGTGCCACCCTTCCTTTCGCCCT
AACTTCGTGATAACTCGCGCGTTTCACTCAACAGCTGCATCCGCCCTAGTGCTACTGGGAGTTGTAGTAT
ACAAGACGCTTACAGGCTGAATGTTCTGTCAAGACCCCGCCTCTAGCACTTTGGGAATTCTGGACTTGAT
GATGTCATGGTTAATCCCCGCCCAGTAGAGGCGGCTATATAAAGGGTGGTTAAGGCCCGGTTCGCTCTCT
TCCTCACCGGGTCTGCGGCGAGTTCTAGCTGAAGCTTCCTGCAGGTCGACCGATCCTGAGAACTTCAGGG
TGAGTTTGGGGACCCTTGATTGTTCTTTCTTTTTCGCTATTGTAAAATTCATGTTATATGGAGGGGGCAA
AGTTTTCAGGGTGTTGTTTAGAATGGGAAGATGTCCCTTGTATCACCATGGACCCTCATGATAATTTTGT
TTCTTTCACTTTCTACTCTGTTGACAACCATTGTCTCCTCTTATTTTCTTTTCATTTTCTGTAACTTTTT
CGTTAAACTTTAGCTTGCATTTGTAACGAATTTTTAAATTCACTTTTGTTTATTTGTCAGATTGTAAGTA
CTTTCTCTAATCACTTTTTTTTCAAGGCAATCAGGGTATATTATATTGTACTTCAGCACAGTTTTAGAGA
ACAATTGTTATAATTAAATGATAAGGTAGAATATTTCTGCATATAAATTCTGGCTGGCGTGGAAATATTC
TTATTGGTAGAAACAACTACACCCTGGTCATCATCCTGCCTTTCTCTTTATGGTTACAATGATATACACT
GTTTGAGATGAGGATAAAATACTCTGAGTCCAAACCGGGCCCCTCTGCTAACCATGTTCATGCCTTCTTC
TCTTTCCTACAGCTCCTGGGCAACGTGCTGGTTGTTGTGCTGTCTCATCATTTTGGCAAAGAATTCCTCG
ACGGATCCACTAGTTCTAGAGCGGCCGCCACCGCGGTGGAGCTCCAGCTTTTGTTCCCTTTAGTGAGGGT
TAATTCAAGTTTGTACAAAAAAGTTGAACGAGAAACGTAAAATGATATAAATATCAATATATTAAATTAG
ATTTTGCATAAAAAACAGACTACATAATACTGTAAAACACAACATATGCAGTCACTATGAACCAACTACT
TAGATGGTATTAGTGACCTGTAGAATTCGAGCTCTAGAGCTGCAGGGCGGCCGCGATATCCCCTATAGTG
AGTCGTATTACATGGTCATAGCTGTTTCCTGGCAGCTCTGGCCCGTGTCTCAAAATCTCTGATGTTACAT
TGCACAAGATAAAAATATATCATCATGAACAATAAAACTGTCTGCTTACATAAACAGTAATACAAGGGGT
GTTATGAGCCATATTCAACGGGAAACGTCGAGGCCGCGATTAAATTCCAACATGGATGCTGATTTATATG
GGTATAAATGGGCTCGCGATAATGTCGGGCAATCAGGTGCGACAATCTATCGCTTGTATGGGAAGCCCGA
TGCGCCAGAGTTGTTTCTGAAACATGGCAAAGGTAGCGTTGCCAATGATGTTACAGATGAGATGGTCAGA
CTAAACTGGCTGACGGAATTTATGCCTCTTCCGACCATCAAGCATTTTATCCGTACTCCTGATGATGCAT
GGTTACTCACCACTGCGATCCCCGGAAAAACAGCATTCCAGGTATTAGAAGAATATCCTGATTCAGGTGA
AAATATTGTTGATGCGCTGGCAGTGTTCCTGCGCCGGTTGCATTCGATTCCTGTTTGTAATTGTCCTTTT
AACAGCGATCGCGTATTTCGTCTCGCTCAGGCGCAATCACGAATGAATAACGGTTTGGTTGATGCGAGTG
ATTTTGATGACGAGCGTAATGGCTGGCCTGTTGAACAAGTCTGGAAAGAAATGCATAAACTTTTGCCATT
CTCACCGGATTCAGTCGTCACTCATGGTGATTTCTCACTTGATAACCTTATTTTTGACGAGGGGAAATTA
ATAGGTTGTATTGATGTTGGACGAGTCGGAATCGCAGACCGATACCAGGATCTTGCCATCCTATGGAACT
GCCTCGGTGAGTTTTCTCCTTCATTACAGAAACGGCTTTTTCAAAAATATGGTATTGATAATCCTGATAT
GAATAAATTGCAGTTTCATTTGATGCTCGATGAGTTTTTCTAATCAGAATTGGTTAATTGGTTGTAACAC
TGGCAGAGCATTACGCTGACTTGACGGGACGGCGCAAGCTCATGACCAAAATCCCTTAACGTGAGTTACG
CGTCGTTCCACTGAGCGTCAGACCCCGTAGAAAAGATCAAAGGATCTTCTTGAGATCCTTTTTTTCTGCG
CGTAATCTGCTGCTTGCAAACAAAAAAACCACCGCTACCAGCGGTGGTTTGTTTGCCGGATCAAGAGCTA
CCAACTCTTTTTCCGAAGGTAACTGGCTTCAGCAGAGCGCAGATACCAAATACTGTCCTTCTAGTGTAGC
CGTAGTTAGGCCACCACTTCAAGAACTCTGTAGCACCGCCTACATACCTCGCTCTGCTAATCCTGTTACC
AGTGGCTGCTGCCAGTGGCGATAAGTCGTGTCTTACCGGGTTGGACTCAAGACGATAGTTACCGGATAAG
GCGCAGCGGTCGGGCTGAACGGGGGGTTCGTGCACACAGCCCAGCTTGGAGCGAACGACCTACACCGAAC
TGAGATACCTACAGCGTGAGCATTGAGAAAGCGCCACGCTTCCCGAAGGGAGAAAGGCGGACAGGTATCC
GGTAAGCGGCAGGGTCGGAACAGGAGAGCGCACGAGGGAGCTTCCAGGGGGAAACGCCTGGTATCTTTAT
AGTCCTGTCGGGTTTCGCCACCTCTGACTTGAGCGTCGATTTTTGTGATGCTCGTCAGGGGGGCGGAGCC
TATGGAAAAACGCCAGCAACGCGGCCTTTTTACGGTTCCTGGCCTTTTGCTGGCCTTTTGCTCACATGTT
