>Addgene plasmid #82582 | p5E-EF1a/b-globin | addgene partial sequence | sequence record 161159 | M13-F20 5'-TGTAAAACGACGGCCAGT-3'
TACGCTACCATGGAGCTCCAAATAATGATTTTATTTTGACTGATAGTGACCTGTTCGTTGCAACAAATTG
ATAAGCAATGCTTTTTTATAATGCCAACTTTGTATAGAAAAGTTGGTAATACGACTCACTATAGGGCGAA
TTGGGTACCGGGCCCCCCCTCGAGGTCGAGCAGGGGGATCATCTAATCAAGCACAAATAAGGGGCGTGTA
ACACAAAAGCCAGCGACCCTTTCCAATGCAAATCAAACTTGCAATTCTTTGCCGTTTTTATCATTTAAGT
GTCGGCTTAAGGTCCACTATCAGATGTAAACAGCCTTATCTAACAAAGGTATCATTACATTCTGAAATTC
TCAGGCATGCAAGCTAGCTTATGACGCACTAGGGAGTGCCACCCTTCCTTTCGCCCTAACTTCGTGATAA
CTCGCGCGTTTCACTCAACAGCTGCATCCGCCCTAGTGCTACTGGGAGTTGTAGTATACAAGACGCTTAC
AGGCTGAATGTTCTGTCAAGACCCCGCCTCTAGCACTTTGGGAATTCTGGACTTGATGATGTCATGGTTA
ATCCCCGCCCAGTAGAGGCGGCTATATAAAGGGTGGTTAAGGCCCGGTTCGCTCTCTTCCTCACCGGGTC
TGCGGCGAGTTCTAGCTGAAGCTTCCTGCAGGTCGACCGATCCTGAGAACTTCAGGGTGAGTTTGGGGAC
CCTTGATTGTTCTTTCTTTTTCGCTATTGTAAAATTCATGTTATATGGAGGGGGCAAAGTTTTCAGGGTG
TTGTTTAGAATGGGAAGATGTCCCTTGTATCACCATGGACCCTCATGATAATTTTGTTTCTTTCACTTT
