>Addgene plasmid #82582 | p5E-EF1a/b-globin | addgene partial sequence | sequence record 161161 | M13-Rev 5'-CAGGAAACAGCTATGACC-3'
TCGCGGCCGCCCTGCAGCTCTAGAGCTCGAATTCTACAGGTCACTAATACCATCTAAGTAGTTGGTTCAT
AGTGACTGCATATGTTGTGTTTTACAGTATTATGTAGTCTGTTTTTTATGCAAAATCTAATTTAATATAT
TGATATTTATATCATTTTACGTTTCTCGTTCAACTTTTTTGTACAAACTTGAATTAACCCTCACTAAAGG
GAACAAAAGCTGGAGCTCCACCGCGGTGGCGGCCGCTCTAGAACTAGTGGATCCGTCGAGGAATTCTTTG
CCAAAATGATGAGACAGCACAACAACCAGCACGTTGCCCAGGAGCTGTAGGAAAGAGAAGAAGGCATGAA
CATGGTTAGCAGAGGGGCCCGGTTTGGACTCAGAGTATTTTATCCTCATCTCAAACAGTGTATATCATTG
TAACCATAAAGAGAAAGGCAGGATGATGACCAGGGTGTAGTTGTTTCTACCAATAAGAATATTTCCACGC
CAGCCAGAATTTATATGCAGAAATATTCTACCTTATCATTTAATTATAACAATTGTTCTCTAAAACTGTG
CTGAAGTACAATATAATATACCCTGATTGCCTTGAAAAAAAAGTGATTAGAGAAAGTACTTACAATCTGA
CAAATAAACAAAAGTGAATTTAAAAATTCGTTACAAATGCAAGCTAAAGTTTAACGAAAAAGTTACAGAA
AATGAAAAGAAAATAAGAGGAGACAATGGTTGTCAACAGAGTAGAAAGTGAAAGAAACAAAATTATCATG
AGGGTCCATGGTGATACAAG
